>Addgene plasmid #218626 | pJJB1561 | addgene full sequence | sequence record 432235 | Addgene NGS Result
ACTGGCCGATAATTGCAGACGAACGTGTGGAGTGTTTGCTTGGATTCTTTAGTAAAAGGGGAAGAACAGT
TGGAAGGGCCAAAGTGGAAGTCACAAAACAGTGGTCCTATATAAAAGAACAAGAAAAAGATTATTTATAT
ACAACTGCGGTCACAAGAAGCAACGCGAGAGAGCACAACACGCTGTTATCACGCAAACTATGTTTTGACA
CCGAGCCATAGCCGTGATTGTGCGTCACATTGGGCGATAATGAACGCTAAATGACCAACTCCCATCCGTA
GGAGCCCCTTAGGGCGTGCCAATAGTTTCACGCGCTTAATGCGAAGTGCTCGGAACGGACAACTGTGGTC
GTTTGGCACCGGGAAAGTGGTACTAGACCGAGAGTTTCGCATTTGTATGGCAGGACGTTCTGGGAGCTTC
GCGTCTAAAGCTTTTTCGGGCGCGAAATGCAGACCAGACCAGAACAAAACAACTGACAAGAAGGCGTTTA
ATTTAATATGTTGTTCACTCGCGCCTGGGCTGTTGTTATTCGGCTAGATACATACGTGTTTGTGCGTATG
TAGTTATATCATATATAAGTATATTAGGATGAGGCGGTGAAAGAGATTTTTTTTTTTTCGCTTAATTTAT
TCTTTTCTCTATCTTTTTTCCTACATCTTGTTCAAAAGAGTAGCAAAAACAACAATCAATACAATAAAAT
AAGATCTATGACTGCCGACAACAATAGTATGCCCCATGGTGCAGTATCTAGTTACGCCAAATTAGTGCAA
AACCAAACACCTGAAGACATTTTGGAAGAGTTTCCTGAAATTATTCCATTACAACAAAGACCTAATACCC
GATCTAGTGAAACGTCAAATGACGAAAGCGGAGAAACATGTTTTTCTGGTCATGATGAGGAGCAAATTAA
GTTAATGAATGAAAATTGTATTGTTTTGGATTGGGACGATAATGCTATTGGTGCCGGTACCAAGAAAGTT
TGTCATTTAATGGAAAATATTGAAAAGGGTTTACTACATCGTGCATTCTCCGTCTTTATTTTCAATGAAC
AAGGTGAATTACTTTTACAACAAAGAGCCACTGAAAAAATAACTTTCCCTGATCTTTGGACTAACACATG
CTGCTCTCATCCACTATGTATTGATGACGAATTAGGTTTGAAGGGTAAGCTAGACGATAAGATTAAGGGC
GCTATTACTGCGGCGGTGAGAAAACTAGATCATGAATTAGGTATTCCAGAAGATGAAACTAAGACAAGGG
GTAAGTTTCACTTTTTAAACAGAATCCATTACATGGCACCAAGCAATGAACCATGGGGTGAACATGAAAT
TGATTACATCCTATTTTATAAGATCAACGCTAAAGAAAACTTGACTGTCAACCCAAACGTCAATGAAGTT
AGAGACTTCAAATGGGTTTCACCAAATGATTTGAAAACTATGTTTGCTGACCCAAGTTACAAGTTTACGC
CTTGGTTTAAGATTATTTGCGAGAATTACTTATTCAACTGGTGGGAGCAATTAGATGACCTTTCTGAAGT
GGAAAATGACAGGCAAATTCATAGAATGCTAGGATCCTTGGGAAGAGGTAGAAGATCCAAATTGTAATAA
CTCGAGTGGCATTGAATTGAATTGAAATCGATAGATCAATTTTTTTCTTTTCTCTTTCCCCATCCTTTAC
GCTAAAATAATAGTTTATTTTATTTTTTGAATATTTTTTATTTATATACGTATATATAGACTATTATTTA
TCTTTTAATGATTATTAAGATTTTTATTAAAAAAAAATTCGCTCCTCTTTTAATGCCTTTATGCAGTTTT
TTTTTCCCATTCGATATTTCTATGTGCTGCCAAACCAGATGTCAACACAGCTACAACGCACCCATGAACC
ACACGGTTAGTCCAAAAGGGGCAGTTCAGATTCCAGATGCGGGAATTAGCTTGCTGCCACCCTCACCTCA
CTAACGCTGCGGTGTGCGGATACTTCATGCTATTTATAGACGCGCGTGTCGGAATCAGCACGCGCAAGAA
CCAAATGGGAAAATCGGAATGGGTCCAGAACTGCTTTGAGTGCTGGCTATTGGCGTCTGATTTCCGTTTT
GGGAATCCTTTGCCGCGCGCCCCTCTCAAAACTCCGCACAAGTCCCAGAAAGCGGGAAAGAAATAAAACG
CCACCAAAAAAAAAAAAATAAAAGCCAATCCTCGAAGCGTGGGTGGTAGGCCCTGGATTATCCCGTACAA
GTATTTCTCAGGAGTAAAAAAACCGTTTGTTTTGGAATTTCCCATTTCGCGGCCACCTACGCCGCTATCT
TTGCAACAACTATCTGCGATAACTCAGCAAATTTTGCATATTCGTGTTGCAGTATTGCGATAATGGGAGT
CTTACTTCCAACATAACGGCAGAAAGAAATGTGAGAAAATTTTGCATCCTTTGCCTCCGTTCAAGTATAT
AAAGTCGGCATGCTTGATAATCTTTCTTTCCATCCTACATTGTTCTAATTATTCTTATTCTCCTTTATTC
TTTCCTAACATACCAAGAAATTAATCTTCTGTCATTCGCTTAAACACTATATCAATAAAGATCTATGGCT
TCAGAAAAAGAAATTAGGAGAGAGAGATTCTTGAACGTTTTCCCTAAATTAGTAGAGGAATTGAACGCAT
CGCTTTTGGCTTACGGTATGCCTAAGGAAGCATGTGACTGGTATGCCCACTCATTGAACTACAACACTCC
AGGCGGTAAGCTAAATAGAGGTTTGTCCGTTGTGGACACGTATGCTATTCTCTCCAACAAGACCGTTGAA
CAATTGGGGCAAGAAGAATACGAAAAGGTTGCCATTCTAGGTTGGTGCATTGAGTTGTTGCAGGCTTACT
GGTTGGTCGCCGATGATATGATGGACAAGTCCATTACCAGAAGAGGCCAACCATGTTGGTACAAGGTTCC
TGAAGTTGGGGAAATTGCCATCTGGGACGCATTCATGTTAGAGGCTGCTATCTACAAGCTTTTGAAATCT
CACTTCAGAAACGAAAAATACTACATAGATATCACCGAATTGTTCCATGAGGTCACCTTCCAAACCGAAT
TGGGCCAATTGATGGACTTAATCACTGCACCTGAAGACAAAGTCGACTTGAGTAAGTTCTCCCTAAAGAA
GCACTCCTTCATAGTTACTTTCAAGACTGCTTACTATTCTTTCTACTTGCCTGTCGCATTGGCCATGTAC
GTTGCCGGTATCACGGATGAAAAGGATTTGAAACAAGCCAGAGATGTCTTGATTCCATTGGGTGAATACT
TCCAAATTCAAGATGACTACTTAGACTGCTTCGGTACCCCAGAACAGATCGGTAAGATCGGTACAGATAT
CCAAGATAACAAATGTTCTTGGGTAATCAACAAGGCATTGGAACTTGCTTCCGCAGAACAAAGAAAGACT
TTAGACGAAAATTACGGTAAGAAGGACTCAGTCGCAGAAGCCAAATGCAAAAAGATTTTCAATGACTTGA
AAATTGAACAGCTATACCACGAATATGAAGAGTCTATTGCCAAGGATTTGAAGGCCAAAATTTCTCAGGT
CGATGAGTCTCGTGGCTTCAAAGCTGATGTCTTAACTGCGTTCTTGAACAAAGTTTACAAGAGAAGCAAA
GGATCCGGGTCCTTGGGAAGAGGTAGAAGATCCAAATTGTAGTAATGGCGCCAATTGGTGCGGCAATTGA
TAATAACGAAAATGTCTTTTAATGATCTGGGTATAATGAGGAATTTTCCGAACGTTTTTACTTTATATAT
ATATATACATGTAACATATATTCTATACGCTATAGAGAAAGGAAATTTTTCAATTAAAAAAAAAATAGAG
AAAGAGTTTCACTTCTTGATTATCGCTAACACTAATGGTTGAAGTACTGCTACTTTAATTTTATGCTGGA
TGCACACACTGGCTTAAGATGACAACGCAGTTCGAGTTTATCATTATCAATACTGCCATTTCAAAGAATA
CGTAAATAATTAATAGTAGTGATTTTCCTAACTTTATTTAGTCAAAAAATTAGCCTTTTAATTCTGCTGT
AACCCGTACATGCCCAAAATAGGGGGCGGGTTACACAGAATATATAACATCGTAGGTGTCTGGGTGAACA
GTTTATTCCTGGCATCCACTAAATATAATGGAGCCCGCTTTTTAAGCTGGCATCCAGAAAAAAAAAGAAT
CCCAGCACCAAAATATTGTTTTCTTCACCAACCATCAGTTCATAGGTCCATTCTCTTAGCGCAACTACAG
AGAACAGGGGCACAAACAGGCAAAAAACGGGCACAACCTCAATGGAGTGATGCAACCTGCCTGGAGTAAA
TGATGACACAAGGCAATTGACCCACGCATGTATCTATCTCATTTTCTTACACCTTCTATTACCTTCTGCT
CTCTCTGATTTGGAAAAAGCTGAAAAAAAAGGTTGAAACCAGTTCCCTGAAATTATTCCCCTACTTGACT
AATAAGTATATAAAGACGGTAGGTATTGATTGTAATTCTGTAAATCTATTTCTTAAACTTCTTAAATTCT
ACTTTTATAGTTAGTCTTTTTTTTAGTTTTAAAACACCAAGAACTTAGTTTCGAATAAACACACATAAAC
AAACAAAAGATCTATGATCGCTGCCCCATTAGTTAGAGATAACGGTTCAGCATTGAACTTCTTCCCACAA
GCCCCACAAGTAGAAATCGATGAGTCATCAAGAATAATGGAGTTAGTTGAAGCAACCAGGAGAACTTTAA
GAAATGAATCATCTGATTCTACTGAGAAAATGAGATTGATCGACTCTTTGCAAAGATTAGGTTTGAACCA
TCACTTTGAACAAGATATAAAAGAAATGTTACAGGATTTTGCAAACGAACACAAGAATACCAATCAAGAT
TTGTTCACTACATCTTTGAGATTTAGGTTGTTAAGACACAATGGTTTCAATGTAACACCAGACGTCTTCA
ATAAATTTACCGAGGAAAATGGTAAGTTCAAGGAATCATTAGGTGAGGATACAATCGGAATATTGTCTTT
ATACGAAGCCTCTTATTTAGGAGGTAAAGGTGAAGAGATTTTATCTGAGGCTATGAAGTTTTCTGAATCT
AAATTGAGGGAATCTTCTGGACACGTAGCACCACATATCAGAAGGCAAATATTTCAGTCATTGGAATTGC
CAAGGCATTTGAGGATGGCTAGATTAGAATCAAGAAGGTACATCGAAGAAGACTACTCTAACGAAATCGG
AGCCGATTCATCATTATTAGAGTTAGCTAAATTGGATTTCAATTCTGTTCAAGCATTGCATCAAATGGAA
TTAACTGAGATTAGTAGATGGTGGAAGCAGTTAGGTTTGTCTGATAAATTACCTTTCGCAAGAGACAGAC
CTTTGGAGTGCTTCTTATGGACTGTAGGATTATTACCAGAACCAAAATACTCAGGTTGCAGAATCGAGTT
GGCCAAGACTATTGCTGTTTTGTTGGTTATTGACGACATCTTTGACACCTATGGATCTTATGATCAGTTG
ATATTATTTACAAACGCTATAAGACGTTGGGATTTAGACGCCATGGACGAGTTGCCTGAATATATGAAAA
TCTGTTACATGGCATTATACAACACTACAAATGAGATATGTTATAAAGTTTTGAAAGAAAATGGATGGTC
TGTATTACCTTACTTAGAGAGAACCTGGATTGACATGGTTGAGGGTTTTATGTTAGAGGCTAAATGGTTA
AACTCAGGTGAGCAACCAAATTTAGAAGCTTATATAGAAAACGGTGTAACCACAGCTGGATCATACATGG
CTCTTGTTCATCTCTTCTTTCTTATAGGTGACGGAGTTAATGATGAAAACGTAAAATTGTTATTGGACCC
ATATCCAAAGTTATTCTCATCTGCCGGTAGAATTTTGAGATTATGGGACGATTTAGGAACTGCAAAGGAA
GAGCAAGAAAGGGGTGACGTATCATCTTCAATCCAATTATACATGAAGGAGAAGAATGTTAGGTCAGAAT
CTGAAGGAAGGGAGGGTATAGTCGAGATTATTTACAATTTGTGGAAAGATATGAATGGTGAGTTAATTGG
TTCTAATGCTTTGCCACAAGCCATTATTGAGACATCTTTTAACATGGCGAGAACTTCTCAAGTAGTCTAC
CAACACGAGGATGACACATACTTTTCTTCTGTTGATAATTACGTCCAATCATTGTTCTTCACACCAGTAT
CTGTTTCTGTTGGATCCGGGTCCTTGGGAAGAGGTAGAAGATCCAAATTGTAGTAATGGCGCGAATTTCT
TATGATTTATGATTTTTATTATTAAATAAGTTATAAAAAAAATAAGTGTATACAAATTTTAAAGTGACTC
TTAGGTTTTAAAACGAAAATTCTTATTCTTGAGTAACTCTTTCCTGTAGGTCAGGTTGCTTTCTCAGGTA
TAGCATGAGGTCGCTCTTATTGACCACACCTCTACCGGCATGCCGAGCAAATGCCTGCAAATCGCTCCCC
ATTTCGCTGGTTCTGTATGGGCACAGACAACCTAAACGAAGAGGATGTCCAATATTTTTTTTAAGGAATA
AGGATACTTCAAGACTAGATTCCCCCCTGCATTCCCATCAGAACCGTAAACCTTGGCGCTTTCCTTGGGA
AGTATTCAAGAAGTGCCTTGTCCGGTTTCTGTGGCTCACAAACCAGCGCGCCCGATATGGCTTTCTTTTC
ACTTATGAATGTACCAGTACGGGACAATTAGAACGCTCCTGTAACAATCTCTTTGCAAATGTGGGGTTAC
ATTCTAACCATGTCACACTGCTGACGAAATTCAAAGTAAAAAAAAATGGGACCACGTCTTGAGAACGATA
GATTTTCTTTATTTTACATTGAACAGTCGTTGTCTCAGCGCGCTTTATGTTTTCATTCATACTTCATATT
ATAAAATAACAAAAGAAGAATTTCATATTCACGCCCAAGAAATCAGGCTGCTTTCCAAATGCAATTGACA
CTTCATTAGCCATCACACAAAACTCTTTCTTGCTGGAGCTTCTTTTAAAAAAGACCTCAGTACACCAAAC
ACGTTACCCGACCTCGTTATTTTACGACAACTATGATAAAATTCTGAAGAAAAAATAAAAAAATTTTCAT
ACTTCTTGCTTTTATTTAAACCATTGAATGATTTCTTTTGAACAAAACTACCTGTTTCACCAAAGGAAAT
AGAAAGAAAAAATCAATTAGAAGAAAACAAAAAACAAAAGATCTATGGCTTCAGAAAAAGAAATTAGGAG
AGAGAGATTCTTGAACGTTTTCCCTAAATTAGTAGAGGAATTGAACGCATCGCTTTTGGCTTACGGTATG
CCTAAGGAAGCATGTGACTGGTATGCCCACTCATTGAACTACAACACTCCAGGCGGTAAGCTAAATAGAG
GTTTGTCCGTTGTGGACACGTATGCTATTCTCTCCAACAAGACCGTTGAACAATTGGGGCAAGAAGAATA
CGAAAAGGTTGCCATTCTAGGTTGGTGCATTGAGTTGTTGCAGGCTTACTTCTTGGTCGCCGATGATATG
ATGGACAAGTCCATTACCAGAAGAGGCCAACCATGTTGGTACAAGGTTCCTGAAGTTGGGGAAATTGCCA
TCAATGACGCATTCATGTTAGAGGCTGCTATCTACAAGCTTTTGAAATCTCACTTCAGAAACGAAAAATA
CTACATAGATATCACCGAATTGTTCCATGAGGTCACCTTCCAAACCGAATTGGGCCAATTGATGGACTTA
ATCACTGCACCTGAAGACAAAGTCGACTTGAGTAAGTTCTCCCTAAAGAAGCACTCCTTCATAGTTACTT
TCAAGACTGCTTACTATTCTTTCTACTTGCCTGTCGCATTGGCCATGTACGTTGCCGGTATCACGGATGA
AAAGGATTTGAAACAAGCCAGAGATGTCTTGATTCCATTGGGTGAATACTTCCAAATTCAAGATGACTAC
TTAGACTGCTTCGGTACCCCAGAACAGATCGGTAAGATCGGTACAGATATCCAAGATAACAAATGTTCTT
GGGTAATCAACAAGGCATTGGAACTTGCTTCCGCAGAACAAAGAAAGACTTTAGACGAAAATTACGGTAA
GAAGGACTCAGTCGCAGAAGCCAAATGCAAAAAGATTTTCAATGACTTGAAAATTGAACAGCTATACCAC
GAATATGAAGAGTCTATTGCCAAGGATTTGAAGGCCAAAATTTCTCAGGTCGATGAGTCTCGTGGCTTCA
AAGCTGATGTCTTAACTGCGTTCTTGAACAAAGTTTACAAGAGAAGCAAAGGATCCGGGTCCGGATCCGG
GTCCGGATCCGGGTCCATGGCTTCAGAAAAAGAAATTAGGAGAGAGAGATTCTTGAACGTTTTCCCTAAA
TTAGTAGAGGAATTGAACGCATCGCTTTTGGCTTACGGTATGCCTAAGGAAGCATGTGACTGGTATGCCC
ACTCATTGAACTACAACACTCCAGGCGGTAAGCTAAATAGAGGTTTGTCCGTTGTGGACACGTATGCTAT
TCTCTCCAACAAGACCGTTGAACAATTGGGGCAAGAAGAATACGAAAAGGTTGCCATTCTAGGTTGGTGC
ATTGAGTTGTTGCAGGCTTACTTCTTGGTCGCCGATGATATGATGGACAAGTCCATTACCAGAAGAGGCC
AACCATGTTGGTACAAGGTTCCTGAAGTTGGGGAAATTGCCATCAATGACGCATTCATGTTAGAGGCTGC
TATCTACAAGCTTTTGAAATCTCACTTCAGAAACGAAAAATACTACATAGATATCACCGAATTGTTCCAT
GAGGTCACCTTCCAAACCGAATTGGGCCAATTGATGGACTTAATCACTGCACCTGAAGACAAAGTCGACT
TGAGTAAGTTCTCCCTAAAGAAGCACTCCTTCATAGTTACTTTCAAGACTGCTTACTATTCTTTCTACTT
GCCTGTCGCATTGGCCATGTACGTTGCCGGTATCACGGATGAAAAGGATTTGAAACAAGCCAGAGATGTC
TTGATTCCATTGGGTGAATACTTCCAAATTCAAGATGACTACTTAGACTGCTTCGGTACCCCAGAACAGA
TCGGTAAGATCGGTACAGATATCCAAGATAACAAATGTTCTTGGGTAATCAACAAGGCATTGGAACTTGC
TTCCGCAGAACAAAGAAAGACTTTAGACGAAAATTACGGTAAGAAGGACTCAGTCGCAGAAGCCAAATGC
AAAAAGATTTTCAATGACTTGAAAATTGAACAGCTATACCACGAATATGAAGAGTCTATTGCCAAGGATT
TGAAGGCCAAAATTTCTCAGGTCGATGAGTCTCGTGGCTTCAAAGCTGATGTCTTAACTGCGTTCTTGAA
CAAAGTTTACAAGAGAAGCAAAGGATCCTAACTCGAGGCGATTTAATCTCTAATTATTAGTTAAAGTTTT
ATAAGCATTTTTATGTAACGAAAAATAAATTGGTTCATATTATTACTGCACTGTCACTTACCATGGAAAG
ACCAGACAAGAAGTTGCCGACAGTCTGTTGAATTGGCCTGGTTAGGCTTAAGTCTGGGTCCGCTTCTTTA
CAAATTTGGAGAATTTCTCTTAAACGATATGTATATTCTTTTCGTTGGAAAAGCTGAGCAGTTACAGAGA
TGTTACGAACCACTAGTGCACTGCAGTACACGGTTTCCTTGAAATTTTTTTGATTCGGTAATCTCCGAAC
AGAAGGAAGAACGAAGGAAGGAGCACAGACTTAGATTGGTATATATACGCATATGTAGTGTTGAAGAAAC
ATGAAATTGCCCAGTATTCTTAACCCAACTGCACAGAACAAAAACGTGCAGGAAACGAAGATAAATCATG
TCGAAAGCTACATATAAGGAACGTGCTGCTACTCATCCTAGTCCTGTTGCTGCCAAGCTATTTAATATCA
TGCACGAAAAGCAAACAAACTTGTGTGCTTCATTGGATGTTCGTACCACCAAGGAATTACTGGAGTTAGT
TGAAGCATTAGGTCCCAAAATTTGTTTACTAAAAACACATGTGGATATCTTGACTGATTTTTCCATGGAG
GGCACAGTTAAGCCGCTAAAGGCATTATCCGCCAAGTACAATTTTTTACTCTTCGAAGACAGAAAATTTG
CTGACATTGGTAATACAGTCAAATTGCAGTACTCTGCGGGTGTATACAGAATAGCAGAATGGGCAGACAT
TACGAATGCACACGGTGTGGTGGGCCCAGGTATTGTTAGCGGTTTGAAGCAGGCGGCAGAAGAAGTAACA
AAGGAACCTAGAGGCCTTTTGATGTTAGCAGAATTGTCATGCAAGGGCTCCCTATCTACTGGAGAATATA
CTAAGGGTACTGTTGACATTGCGAAGAGCGACAAAGATTTTGTTATCGGCTTTATTGCTCAAAGAGACAT
GGGTGGAAGAGATGAAGGTTACGATTGGTTGATTATGACACCCGGTGTGGGTTTAGATGACAAGGGAGAT
GCATTGGGTCAACAGTATAGAACCGTGGATGATGTGGTTTCTACAGGATCTGACATTATTATTGTTGGAA
GAGGACTATTTGCAAAGGGAAGGGATGCTAAGGTAGAGGGTGAACGTTACAGAAAAGCAGGCTGGGAAGC
ATATTTGAGAAGATGCGGCCAGCAAAACTAAAAAACTGTATTATAAGTAAATGCATGTATACTAAACTCA
CAAATTAGAGCTTCAATTTAATTATATCAGTTATTACCCGAGTAGAGCACTTGAATCCACTGCCCCGGGA
ATCTCGGTCGTAATGATTTCTATAATGACGAAAAAAAAAAAATTGGAAAGAAAAAGCTTCATGGCCTTTA
TAAAAAGGAACTATCCAATACCTCGCCAGAACCAAGTAACAGTATTTTACGGGGCACAAATCAAGAACAA
TAAGACAGGACTGTAAAGATGGACGCATTGAACTCCAAAGAACAACAAGAGTTCCAAAAAGTAGTGGAAC
AAAAGCAAATGAAGGATTTCATGCGTTTGTACTCTAATCTGGTAGAAAGATGTTTCACAGACTGTGTCAA
TGACTTCACAACATCAAAGCTAACCAATAAGGAACAAACATGCATCATGAAGTGCTCAGAAAAGTTCTTG
AAGCATAGCGAACGTGTAGGGCAGCGTTTCCAAGAACAAAACGCTGCCTTGGGACAAGGCTTGGGCCGAT
AAGGTGTACTGGCGTATATATATCTAATTATGTATCTCTGGTGTAGCCCATTTTTAGCATGTAAATATAA
AGACCGAGCGGCCGCGTGTTACAACCAATTAACCAATTCTGATTAGAAAAACTCATCGAGCATCAAATGA
AACTGCAATTTATTCATATCAGGATTATCAATACCATATTTTTGAAAAAGCCGTTTCTGTAATGAAGGAG
AAAACTCACCGAGGCAGTTCCATAGGATGGCAAGATCCTGGTATCGGTCTGCGATTCCGACTCGTCCAAC
ATCAATACAACCTATTAATTTCCCCTCGTCAAAAATAAGGTTATCAAGTGAGAAATCACCATGAGTGACG
ACTGAATCCGGTGAGAATGGCAAAAGCTTATGCATTTCTTTCCAGACTTGTTCAACAGGCCAGCCATTAC
GCTCGTCATCAAAATCACTCGCATCAACCAAACCGTTATTCATTCGTGATTGCGCCTGAGCGAGGCGAAA
TACGCGATCGCTGTTAAAAGGACAATTACAAACAGGAATCGAATGCAACCGGCGCAGGAACACTGCCAGC
GCATCAACAATATTTTCACCTGAATCAGGATATTCTTCTAATACCTGGAATGCTGTTTTCCCGGGGATCG
CAGTGGTGAGTAACCATGCATCATCAGGAGTACGGATAAAATGCTTGATGGTCGGAAGAGGCATAAATTC
CGTCAGCCAGTTTAGTCTGACCATCTCATCTGTAACATCATTGGCAACGCTACCTTTGCCATGTTTCAGA
AACAACTCTGGCGCATCGGGCTTCCCATACAATCGATAGATTGTCGCACCTGATTGCCCGACATTATCGC
GAGCCCATTTATACCCATATAAATCAGCATCCATGTTGGAATTTAATCGCGGCCTGGAGCAAGACGTTTC
CCGTTGAATATGGCTCATAACACCCCTTGTATTACTGTTTATGTAAGCAGACAGTTTTATTGTTCATGAT
GATATATTTTTATCTTGTGCAATGTAACATCAGAGATTTTGAGACACAACGTGGCTTTGTTGAATAAATC
GAACTTTTGCTGAGTTGAAGGATCAGTCATGACCAAAATCCCTTAACGTGAGTTTTCGTTCCACTGAGCG
TCAGACCCCGTAGAAAAGATCAAAGGATCTTCTTGAGATCCTTTTTTTCTGCGCGTAATCTGCTGCTTGC
AAACAAAAAAACCACCGCTACCAGCGGTGGTTTGTTTGCCGGATCAAGAGCTACCAACTCTTTTTCCGAA
GGTAACTGGCTTCAGCAGAGCGCAGATACCAAATACTGTTCTTCTAGTGTAGCCGTAGTTAGGCCACCAC
TTCAAGAACTCTGTAGCACCGCCTACATACCTCGCTCTGCTAATCCTGTTACCAGTGGCTGCTGCCAGTG
GCGATAAGTCGTGTCTTACCGGGTTGGACTCAAGACGATAGTTACCGGATAAGGCGCAGCGGTCGGGCTG
AACGGGGGGTTCGTGCACACAGCCCAGCTTGGAGCGAACGACCTACACCGAACTGAGATACCTACAGCGT
GAGCTATGAGAAAGCGCCACGCTTCCCGAAGGGAGAAAGGCGGACAGGTATCCGGTAAGCGGCAGGGTCG
GAACAGGAGAGCGCACGAGGGAGCTTCCAGGGGGAAACGCCTGGTATCTTTATAGTCCTGTCGGGTTTCG
CCACCTCTGACTTGAGCGTCGATTTTTGTGATGCTCGTCAGGGGGGCGGAGCCTATGGAAAAACGCCAGC
AACGCGGCCTTTTTACGGTTCCTGGCCTTTTGCTGGCCTTTTGCTCACATGTTCTTTCCTGCGTTATCCC
CTGATTCTGTGGATAACCGTGCGGCCGCCAATGCTAAATTCGAGTGAAACACAGGAAGATCAGAAAATCC
TCATTTCATCCATATTAACAATAATTTCAAATGTTTATTTGCATTATTTGAAACTAGGCAAGACAAGCAA
CGAAACGTTTTTGAAAATTTTGAGTATTTTCAATAAATTTGTAGAGGACTCAGATATTGAAAAAAAGCTA
CAGCAATTAATACTTGATAAGAAGAGTATTGAGAAGGGCAACGGTTCATCATCTCATGGATCTGCACATG
AACAAACACCAGAGTCAAACGACGTTGAAATTGAGGCTACTGCGCCAATTGATGACAATACAGACGATGA
TAACAAACCGAAGTTATCTGATGTAGAAAAGGATTAAAGATGCTAAGAGATAGTGATGATATTTCATAAA
TAATGTAATTCTATATATGTTAATTACCTTTTTTGCGAGGCATATTTATGGTGAAGGATAAGTTTTGACC
ATCAAAGAAGGTTAATGTGGCTGTGGTTTCAGGGTCCATAAAGCCCACATGGATAACATTACCCCTGAAT
TCGCATCTAGACTGA
Features (pLannotate 1.2.2; 15 found; start..end, strand, type, name):
    708..1571    +  CDS            IDI1: IDI1_YEAST - Also known as BOT2. Experimental evidence at protein level: Swiss-Prot protein existence level 1. Catalyzes the 1,3-allylic rearrangement of the homoallylic substrate isopentenyl (IPP) to its highly electrophilic allylic isomer, dimethylallyl diphosphate (DMAPP). From Saccharomyces cerevisiae (strain ATCC 204508 / S288c) (Baker's yeast).
   1621..1845    +  terminator     PGK1 terminator (fragment): S. cerevisae PGK1; transcription terminator for 3-phosphoglycerate kinase gene
   1956..2285    -  CDS            YL111_YEAST: Protein predicted: Swiss-Prot protein existence level 4. From Saccharomyces cerevisiae (strain ATCC 204508 / S288c) (Baker's yeast).
   2585..3640    +  CDS            ERG20: FPPS_YEAST - Also known as BOT3, FDS1, FPP1. Experimental evidence at protein level: Swiss-Prot protein existence level 1. Catalyzes the sequential condensation of isopentenyl pyrophosphate with the allylic pyrophosphates, dimethylallyl pyrophosphate, and then with the resultant geranylpyrophosphate to the ultimate product farnesyl pyrophosphate. From Saccharomyces cerevisiae (strain ATCC 204508 / S288c) (Baker's yeast).
   3961..4627    +  promoter       GAP promoter: S. cerevisiae TDH3; promoter for glyceraldehyde-3-phosphate dehydrogenase
   4640..6226    +  CDS            LIS (fragment): LLOS_OCIBA - Experimental evidence at protein level: Swiss-Prot protein existence level 1. Monoterpene synthase that catalyzes the formation of (3R)- linalool from geranyl diphosphate. From Ocimum basilicum (Sweet basil).
   6291..6478    +  terminator     ADH1 terminator: S. cerevisiae ADH1; transcription terminator for the S. cerevisiae alcohol dehydrogenase 1 (ADH1) gene
   7255..8310    +  CDS            ERG20: FPPS_YEAST - Also known as BOT3, FDS1, FPP1. Experimental evidence at protein level: Swiss-Prot protein existence level 1. Catalyzes the sequential condensation of isopentenyl pyrophosphate with the allylic pyrophosphates, dimethylallyl pyrophosphate, and then with the resultant geranylpyrophosphate to the ultimate product farnesyl pyrophosphate. From Saccharomyces cerevisiae (strain ATCC 204508 / S288c) (Baker's yeast).
   8347..9402    +  CDS            ERG20: FPPS_YEAST - Also known as BOT3, FDS1, FPP1. Experimental evidence at protein level: Swiss-Prot protein existence level 1. Catalyzes the sequential condensation of isopentenyl pyrophosphate with the allylic pyrophosphates, dimethylallyl pyrophosphate, and then with the resultant geranylpyrophosphate to the ultimate product farnesyl pyrophosphate. From Saccharomyces cerevisiae (strain ATCC 204508 / S288c) (Baker's yeast).
   9691..9867    +  promoter       URA3 promoter (fragment): S. cerevisiae URA3
   9868..10671   +  CDS            URA3: orotidine-5'-phosphate decarboxylase, required for uracil biosynthesis; S. cerevisiae URA3; yeast auxotrophic marker, counterselectable with 5-fluoroorotic acid (5-FOA)
  10939..11199   +  CDS            TIM9: TIM9_YEAST - Experimental evidence at protein level: Swiss-Prot protein existence level 1. Mitochondrial intermembrane chaperone that participates in the import and insertion of multi-pass transmembrane proteins into the mitochondrial inner membrane. Also required for the transfer of beta- barrel precursors from the TOM complex to the sorting and assembly machinery (SAM complex) of the outer membrane. Acts as a chaperone-like protein that protects the hydrophobic precursors from aggregation and guide them through the mitochondrial intermembrane space. Compared to TIM10, it may have a strong st
  11313..12128   -  CDS            KanR: aminoglycoside phosphotransferase; aph(3')-Ia; confers resistance to kanamycin in bacteria or G418 (Geneticin®) in eukaryotes
  12353..12941   +  rep_origin     ori: high-copy-number ColE1/pMB1/pBR322/pUC origin of replication
  13048..13404   +  CDS            GEA2 (fragment): GEA2_YEAST - Experimental evidence at protein level: Swiss-Prot protein existence level 1. Activates the ARF proteins by exchanging bound GDP for free GTP. Plays a role in maintaining mitochondrial morphology (PubMed:25190516). From Saccharomyces cerevisiae (strain ATCC 204508 / S288c) (Baker's yeast).
