[The description below was written by a language model from this plasmid's Addgene catalogue record and pLannotate feature annotations shown in this document.]
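Description:
pJJB1561 is a 13.6 kb yeast expression plasmid assembled by Golden Gate cloning on the in-house TMP138 backbone and designed for integration into the URA3 locus of Saccharomyces cerevisiae rather than episomal maintenance; no yeast replication origin is annotated. In E. coli it is propagated through a high-copy ColE1/pUC-type origin with kanamycin selection (KanR, aph(3')-Ia). In yeast, integrants are selected by uracil prototrophy from a URA3 promoter and coding sequence. The annotated GEA2 and TIM9 fragments that lie on either side of the bacterial origin and KanR segment are probably chromosomal sequences adjacent to URA3 serving as homology arms, although the record does not label them as such.

The payload is a multigene cassette for geraniol production. It encodes S. cerevisiae Idi1 (IPP/DMAPP isomerase, followed by a PGK1 terminator), an Erg20 copy that the record describes as the F96W, N127W variant, and a geraniol synthase attributed to Valeriana officinalis, driven by the TDH3 (GAP) promoter with an ADH1 terminator. The automated annotation labels this last reading frame as a fragment of basil linalool synthase, presumably by homology between monoterpene synthases. All three enzymes carry a C-terminal ePTS1 tag that directs them to the peroxisome. Two further ERG20 reading frames sit in tandem, separated by a short gap, which fits the cytosolic wild-type Erg20 "synthetic homodimer" named in the record. Promoters for the other cassettes are not annotated; a small predicted yeast ORF upstream of the first ERG20 probably reflects overlap with native promoter sequence. The construct was used to study compartmentalising a multienzyme monoterpene pathway within peroxisomes.
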