Addgene plasmid #218626: pJJB1561
Purpose: Express geraniol synthase (GES), Idi1, and Erg20(F96W, N127W) all with ePTS1 tags and cytosolic Erg20_WT_synthetic homodimer
Depositing lab: John Dueber. Depositing organization: University of California, Berkeley. Publication: ML-enhanced peroxisome capacity enables compartmentalization of multienzyme pathway. Baker JJ, Shi J, Wang S, Mujica EM, Bianco S, Capponi S, Dueber JE. Nat Chem Biol. 2024 Oct 14. doi: 10.1038/s41589-024-01759-2. PubMed 39402374.
Backbone
  Vector backbone: TMP138
  Backbone manufacturer: Internal
  Vector type: Yeast Expression
  Selectable markers: URA3
Growth in bacteria
  Bacterial resistance: Kanamycin, 50 μg/mL
  Growth temperature: 37°C
  Growth strain: DH5alpha
  Copy number: High Copy
Gene/Insert
  Gene/Insert name: GES (alt name: Geraniol synthase)
  Species: S. cerevisiae (budding yeast); Valeriana officinalis
  Tag / fusion protein: ePTS1 (C terminal on insert)
  Cloning method: Golden Gate
Terms and licenses: Academic/Nonprofit Terms; Industry Terms: Not Available to Industry
Depositor comments: Express geraniol synthase (GES), Idi1, and Erg20(F96W, N127W) all with ePTS1 tags to guide the proteins to the peroxisome and cytosolic Erg20_WT_synthetic homodimer. Integrated into URA3 locus.
How to cite: pJJB1561 was a gift from John Dueber (Addgene plasmid # 218626 ; http://n2t.net/addgene:218626 ; RRID:Addgene_218626)
